Addgene plasmid #57970: mOrange2-Paxillin-22
Purpose: Localization: Focal Adhesions, Excitation: 549, Emission: 565
Depositing lab: Michael Davidson. Depositing organization: Florida State University, Tallahassee. Publication: Improving the photostability of bright monomeric orange and red fluorescent proteins. Shaner NC, Lin MZ, McKeown MR, Steinbach PA, Hazelwood KL, Davidson MW, Tsien RY. Nat Methods. 2008 Jun;5(6):545-51. doi: 10.1038/nmeth.1209. Epub 2008 May 4. PubMed 18454154.
Backbone
  Vector backbone: mOrange2
  Backbone size w/o insert (bp): 4750
  Vector type: Mammalian Expression
  Selectable markers: Neomycin (select with G418)
Growth in bacteria
  Bacterial resistance: Kanamycin, 50 μg/mL
  Growth temperature: 37°C
  Growth strain: DH5alpha
  Copy number: High Copy
Gene/Insert
  Gene/Insert name: Paxillin (alt name: NM_204984.1)
  Species: G. gallus (chicken)
  Promoter: CMV
  Tag / fusion protein: mOrange2
  Cloning method: Unknown
  Sequencing primers: 5′ CMV-F; 3′ SV40pA-R
Terms and licenses: Academic/Nonprofit Terms; Industry Terms: Not Available to Industry
Depositor comments: . Excitation = 549; Emission = 565
How to cite: mOrange2-Paxillin-22 was a gift from Michael Davidson (Addgene plasmid # 57970 ; http://n2t.net/addgene:57970 ; RRID:Addgene_57970)
