[The description below was written by a language model from this plasmid's Addgene catalogue record.]
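Description:
mOrange2-Paxillin-22 is a mammalian expression plasmid that produces chicken (Gallus gallus) paxillin fused to the monomeric orange fluorescent protein mOrange2. It is built on an mOrange2 fluorescent-protein vector backbone of about 4.75 kb (excluding the insert) and is maintained in E. coli as a high-copy plasmid under kanamycin selection. The same backbone carries a neomycin resistance marker, so transfected mammalian cells can be selected with G418 if stable lines are wanted. The record gives no feature table, so the origin of replication, the exact position of the fluorescent protein relative to paxillin and the nature of the linker between them are not explicitly stated. The "22" in the name may refer to a linker length, but the record does not confirm this.

Expression of the fusion is driven by the CMV promoter, a strong constitutive promoter in most mammalian cell types. The listed 3′ sequencing primer suggests that an SV40 polyadenylation signal follows the coding region. Paxillin is an adaptor protein that concentrates at focal adhesions, the sites where integrins link the actin cytoskeleton to the extracellular matrix, so the fusion serves as a fluorescent marker for these structures. mOrange2 is a variant engineered for improved photostability, with recorded excitation and emission maxima of 549 nm and 565 nm. This makes the construct suited to live-cell or fixed-cell imaging of focal adhesion localization and dynamics, including multicolour experiments alongside spectrally distinct fluorescent proteins.
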