>Addgene plasmid #57970 | mOrange2-Paxillin-22 | depositor partial sequence | sequence record 89118 | insert sequence
GACGTCAGATCCGCTAGCACCATGGACGACCTCGATGCCTTACTGGCAGACCTGGAATCCACCACCTCGC
ATATCTCTAAGCGACCGGTGTTTCTAACAGAGGAAACGCCTTACTCCTACCCAACTGGAAACCATACGTA
CCAGGAGATTGCTGTGCCACCGCCGGTGCCCCCGCCGCCTTCCAGTGAGGCCCTAAATGGCACTGTGATT
GACCCCTTAGACCAGTGGCAACCCAGCGTGTCCAGATACGGCCACCAGCAACCTCAGTCCCAGTCTCCGA
TATACAGCTCTAGTGCCAAAAGCTCCAGTGCCTCTGTTCCTAGAGACGGGCTCAGCTCCCCTTCTCCCCG
TGCCAGTGAGGAGGAACACGTGTACAGCTTCCCAAACAAGCAGAAGTCTGCAGAACCATCTCCCACAATG
ACCAGCACCTCCCTGGGCAGCAACCTCTCGGAACTGGACAGGCTTCTCCTGGAACTGAATGCTGTTCAAC
ATAATCCCCCCAGTGGCTTCTCAGCAGATGAAGTCAGCAGAAGCCCATCACTGCCCAATGTGACCGGACC
TCACTATGTCATCCCAGAGAGCAGCAGCTCTGCAGGAGGGAAGGCTGCACCCCCTACAAAAGAAAAACCA
AAGCGGAATGGTGGGCGTGGGATTGAAGATGTGCGTCCCAGTGTGGAGAGCCTGCTGGATGAGCTGGAGA
GCTCTGTGCCAAGCCCAGTCCCTGCAATCACTGTGAGCCAAGGGGAGGTGAGCAGCCCCCAGCGTGTCAA
CGCCAGTCAGCAGCAGACCCGTATCTCTGCTTCTTCAGCTACACGAGAACTGGATGAGCTGATGGCGTCC
CTCTCTGACTTTAAGTTCATGGCACAGGGGAAAGCCGGCGGCAGCAGCTCCCCACCATCCACCACCCCAA
AGCCTGGCAGTCAGCTGGACACCATGCTGGGAAGTCTGCAGTCTGACCTGAACAAACTGGGGGTAGCGAC
GGTCGCCAAGGGTGTGTGCGGAGCCTGCAAGAAGCCGATTGCTGGGCAGGTAGTTACAGCCATGGGGAAG
ACCTGGCACCCTGAGCACTTCGTCTGCACCCACTGCCAGGAGGAGATTGGATCACGGAACTTCTTTGAGC
GGGATGGGCAGCCCTACTGTGAGAAGGACTATCACAACCTCTTCTCTCCTCGCTGCTACTACTGCAATGG
GCCAATCCTTGATAAAGTGGTGACGGCTTTGGACAGGACGTGGCACCCTGAACACTTTTTCTGTGCCCAG
TGTGGAGTTTTCTTTGGACCTGAAGGATTTCATGAGAAGGATGGCAAAGCCTATTGCCGCAAGGACTACT
TTGACATGTTTGCTCCCAAGTGTGGAGGCTGTGCCCGGGCTATCCTGGAAAATTACATTTCTGCCTTAAA
CACCCTGTGGCACCCTGAGTGCTTTGTCTGTCGGGAATGTTTCACACCGTTCATCAACGGCAGCTTCTTC
GAGCACGACGGCCAGCCCTACTGCGAGGTGCATTACCACGAGCGCCGCGGCTCGCTGTGCTCTGGCTGCC
AGAAGCCCATCACGGGACGCTGCATCACTGCCATGGGCAAGAAATTTCACCCCGAACACTTTGTCTGTGC
CTTCTGCCTCAAGCAGCTCAACAAAGGAACCTTCAAAGAACAGAACGACAAGCCCTACTGTCAGAACTGC
TTTCTCAAACTCTTCTGTCTCGAGCTCAAGCTTCGAATTCTGCAGTCGACGGTACCGCGGGCCCGGGATC
CACCGGTCGCCACCATGGTGAGCAAGGGCGAGGAGAATAACATGGCCATCATCAAGGAGTTCATGCGCTT
CAAGGTGCGCATGGAGGGCTCCGTGAACGGCCACGAGTTCGAGATCGAGGGCGAGGGCGAGGGCCGCCCC
TACGAGGGCTTTCAGACCGCTAAGCTGAAGGTGACCAAGGGTGGCCCCCTGCCCTTCGCCTGGGACATCC
TGTCCCCTCATTTCACCTACGGCTCCAAGGCCTACGTGAAGCACCCCGCCGACATCCCCGACTACTTCAA
GCTGTCCTTCCCCGAGGGCTTCAAGTGGGAGCGCGTGATGAACTACGAGGACGGCGGCGTGGTGACCGTG
ACCCAGGACTCCTCCCTGCAGGACGGCGAGTTCATCTACAAGGTGAAGCTGCGCGGCACCAACTTCCCCT
CCGACGGCCCCGTGATGCAGAAGAAGACCATGGGCTGGGAGGCCTCCTCCGAGCGGATGTACCCCGAGGA
CGGTGCCCTGAAGGGCAAGATCAAGATGAGGCTGAAGCTGAAGGACGGCGGCCACTACACCTCCGAGGTC
AAGACCACCTACAAGGCCAAGAAGCCCGTGCAGCTGCCCGGCGCCTACATCGTCGACATCAAGTTGGACA
TCACCTCCCACAACGAGGACTACACCATCGTGGAACAGTACGAACGCGCCGAGGGCCGCCACTCCACCGG
CGGCATGGACGAGCTGTACAAGTAAGCGGCCGCGACTCTAGATCATAATCAGCCATACCACATTGAG
