>Addgene plasmid #57970 | mOrange2-Paxillin-22 | addgene partial sequence | sequence record 108170 | CMV-F 5'-CGCAAATGGGCGGTAGGCGTG-3'
CTGGTTTAGTGAACCGTCAGATCCGCTAGCACCATGGACGACCTCGATGCCTTACTGGCAGACCTGGAAT
CCACCACCTCGCATATCTCTAAGCGACCGGTGTTTCTAACAGAGGAAACGCCTTACTCCTACCCAACTGG
AAACCATACGTACCAGGAGATTGCTGTGCCACCGCCGGTGCCCCCGCCGCCTTCCAGTGAGGCCCTAAAT
GGCACTGTGATTGACCCCTTAGACCAGTGGCAACCCAGCGTGTCCAGATACGGCCACCAGCAACCTCAGT
CCCAGTCTCCGATATACAGCTCTAGTGCCAAAAGCTCCAGTGCCTCTGTTCCTAGAGACGGGCTCAGCTC
CCCTTCTCCCCGTGCCAGTGAGGAGGAACACGTGTACAGCTTCCCAAACAAGCAGAAGTCTGCAGAACCA
TCTCCCACAATGACCAGCACCTCCCTGGGCAGCAACCTCTCGGAACTGGACAGGCTTCTCCTGGAACTGA
ATGCTGTTCAACATAATCCCCCCAGTGGCTTCTCAGCAGATGAAGTCAGCAGAAGCCCATCACTGCCCAA
TGTGACCGGACCTCACTATGTCATCCCAGAGAGCAGCAGCTCTGCAGGAGGGAAGGCTGCACCCCCTACA
AAAGAAAAACCAAAGCGGAATGGTGGGCGTGGGATTGAAGATGTGCGTCCCAGTGTGGAGAGCCTGCTGG
ATGAGCTGGAGAGCTCTGTGCCAAGCCCAGTCCCTGCAATCACTGTGAGCCAAGGGGAGGTGAGCAGCCC
CCAGCGTGTCAACGCCAGTC
