>Addgene plasmid #57970 | mOrange2-Paxillin-22 | addgene partial sequence | sequence record 108173 | Mombaerts mRFPup 5'-GTGGCCGTTCACGGAGCCCTCCATG-3'
ACTCCTTGATGATGGCCATGTTATTCTCCTCGCCCTTGCTCACCATGGTGGCGACCGGTGGATCCCGGGC
CCGCGGTACCGTCGACTGCAGAATTCGAAGCTTGAGCTCGAGACAGAAGAGTTTGAGAAAGCAGTTCTGA
CAGTAGGGCTTGTCGTTCTGTTCTTTGAAGGTTCCTTTGTTGAGCTGCTTGAGGCAGAAGGCACAGACAA
AGTGTTCGGGGTGAAATTTCTTGCCCATGGCAGTGATGCAGCGTCCCGTGATGGGCTTCTGGCAGCCAGA
GCACAGCGAGCCGCGGCGCTCGTGGTAATGCACCTCGCAGTAGGGCTGCCCGTCGTGCTCGAAGAAGCTG
CCGTTGATGAACGGTGTGAAACATTCCCGACAGACAAAGCACTCAGGGTGCCACAGGGTGTTTAAGGCAG
AAATGTAATTTTCCAGGATAGCCCGGGCACAGCCTCCACACTTGGGAGCAAACATGTCAAAGTAGTCCTT
GCGGCAATAGGCTTTGCCATCCTTCTCATGAAATCCTTCAGGTCCAAAGAAAACTCCACACTGGGCACAG
AAAAAGTGTTCAGGGTGCCACGTCCTGTCCAAAGCCGTCACCACTTTATCAAGGATTGGCCCATTGCAGT
AGTAGCAGCGAGGAGAGAAGAGGTTGTGATAGTCCTTCTCACAGTAGGGCTGCCCATCCCGCTCAAAGAA
GTTCCGTGATCCAATCTCCTCCTGGCAGTGGGTGCAGACGAAGTGCTCAGGGTGCCAGGTCTTCCCCATG
GCTGTAACTACCTGCCCAGCAATCGGCTTCTTGCAGGCTCCGCACACACCCTTGGCGACCG
